>Addgene plasmid #59641 | pBS-SK(-) Dmel Or22a | addgene partial sequence | sequence record 96239 | M13pUC-Fwd 5'-CCCAGTCACGACGTTGTAAAACG-3'
TGTAATACGACTCACTATAGGGCGAATTGGGTACCGGGCCCCCCCTCGAGACTAGTTCTTTTTTTTTTTT
TTTTTTATTACTAAATATTTATTAGGGTACAGCAATATATAATATAAAATAATATATATATAATATAATA
TAATATATAATATAATAGTAGCAGAGCTCGTCCCTCTCAACTTATTGAAACCTTTCGGCCAAGTTAAATT
GCTTAATTACCGTAACCACAGAAAATGCCAGCTTCACCATAGCCAAATTTGTTTGCATGGAAATAGGAAA
CACTCCACCAGCCGTGAGAGTAATGGGTTGCTGAAGATTGTGAAGAAAGTATACCAAAGTGGATTTGTAG
CGACGATCGGCAGAGGTCCAGTCCGATTGAAAGAGGCAATTGGACATTTCCTGGCAGTCATCGATAATCA
TGTTGCACAAATAGCAAAAGGGGAACGTCTCCATGGACACGTCGAACATAAAAAGGCAAGTGGCGACACC
AGTCCAAAATGTCGAGAAGAACATTAGATTTATCATTGAGAGACCCAGTACAGTACCGATCAGGAGGAAC
TGCACAAAAATGGTTCCCGAAAAGACGGGTCGCAATGCGTCAACATAGTCCAATAGCAATCGATGATCCC
GAATGCACTCGGTGAGCTCCTCCAAGTACTCATCTTCGGTCCTTCCTGGCTTCGATCGGAGATTTCTCAG
TCGCTGTTTCAGGAGGCTGATGTGGCATCGAGCCATAAGCATGGAGATCAAGGGACACACGTCCGTACAG
AGATCCATGTAGATGGCCTCCGTCATCAGAAAACACTCGGCGATGCTGGAGATGTAAAACTGTTCGTCGG
AATCGATATATGGAAAGTACATGCGCCAAGCATGGCGTCTCTCAAGCAGAAAATACGGGAAGTTCATTAC
CACGAAGGTGGAGTAAAAAATGTGATACAAAATATCGAAAAAGTTTCCCATGGCGAC
