>Addgene plasmid #59641 | pBS-SK(-) Dmel Or22a | addgene partial sequence | sequence record 96240 | M13pUC-Rev 5'-AGCGGATAACAATTTCACACAGG-3'
TGACCATGATTACGCCAAGCTCGAAATTAACCCTCACTAAAGGGAACAAAAGCTGGAGCTCCACCGCGGT
GGCGGCCGCTCAAACAAAGCCACGGACAAGATGTTAAGCAAGTTTTTTCCCCACATAAAAGAAAAGCCAT
TGAGCGAGCGGGTTAAGTCCCGAGATGCCTTCATTTACTTGGATCGGGTGATGTGGTCCTTTGGCTGGAC
AGAGCCTGAAAACAAAAGGTGGATCCTTCCTTATAAACTGTGGTTAGCGTTCGTGAACATAGTAATGCTC
ATCCTTCTGCCGATCTCGATAAGCATCGAGTACCTCCACCGATTTAAAACCTTCTCGGCGGGGGAGTTCC
TTAGTTCCCTCGAGATTGGAGTCAACATGTACGGAAGCTCTTTTAAGTGCGCCTTCACCTTGATTGGATT
CAAGAAAAGACAGGAAGCTAAGGTTTTACTGGATCAGCTGGACAAGAGATGCCTTAGCGATAAGGAGAGG
TCCACTGTTCATCGCTATGTCGCCATGGGAAACTTTTTCGATATTTTGTATCACATTTTTTACTCCACCT
TCGTGGTAATGAACTTCCCGTATTTTCTGCTTGAGAGACGCCATGCTTGGCGCATGTACTTTCCATATAT
CGATTCCGACGAACAGTTTTACATCTCCAGCATCGCCGAGTGTTTTCTGATGACGGAGGCCATCTACATG
GATCTCTGTAC
