[The description below was written by a language model from this plasmid's Addgene catalogue record.]
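Description:
pBS-SK(-) Dmel Or22a is a cDNA clone of the Drosophila melanogaster odorant receptor gene Or22a carried in the pBluescript SK(-) phagemid backbone from Stratagene. The backbone is about 2.96 kb and the insert is recorded as roughly 1.3 kb, derived from cDNA. It is a high-copy plasmid propagated in standard E. coli cloning strains under ampicillin selection. Although catalogued as a bacterial expression vector, it functions as a cloning and in vitro transcription template rather than as a vehicle for producing the receptor protein. The cloning method and the restriction sites used are not stated, so the orientation of the insert within the polylinker cannot be determined from the record. No feature table is provided.

The stated purpose is to serve as a probe for Or22a expression. pBluescript vectors generally place the multiple cloning site between opposing T3 and T7 phage RNA polymerase promoters. After linearisation, labelled sense or antisense RNA can therefore be transcribed from either strand, which is the usual route to riboprobes for RNA in situ hybridisation. The polylinker is also flanked by M13 forward and reverse primer sites, which are the sequencing primers listed here. The SK(-) version carries an f1 origin that allows single-stranded DNA rescue with helper phage. The associated work mapped the spatial distribution of olfactory receptor transcripts in the fly antenna. This clone would be used to detect the subset of olfactory sensory neurons that express Or22a, or as a source of Or22a cDNA for subcloning.
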