Addgene plasmid #59641: pBS-SK(-) Dmel Or22a
Purpose: Probe for Drosophila melanogaster Or22a expression
Depositing lab: Richard Axel & Leslie Vosshall. Depositing organization: Columbia University. Publication: A spatial map of olfactory receptor expression in the Drosophila antenna. Vosshall LB, Amrein H, Morozov PS, Rzhetsky A, Axel R. Cell. 1999 Mar 5;96(5):725-36. 10.1016/S0092-8674(00)80582-6 PubMed 10089887.
Backbone
  Vector backbone: pBS-SK-
  Backbone manufacturer: Stratagene
  Backbone size w/o insert (bp): 2958
  Vector type: Bacterial Expression
Growth in bacteria
  Bacterial resistance: Ampicillin, 100 μg/mL
  Growth temperature: 37°C
  Growth strain: DH5alpha
  Copy number: High Copy
Gene/Insert
  Gene/Insert name: Or22a
  Species: D. melanogaster (fly)
  Insert size (bp): 1300
  Entrez Gene: Or22a (a.k.a. Dmel_CG12193, 22A.1, 22a, AN11, CG12193, DOR22A.1, DOR22a, DOR53, DmOr22a, Dmel Or22a, Dmel22a, Dmel\CG12193, Dor53, OR22a, Or22, Or22A.1, Or22a/b, Or53, dOr22a, dor53)
  Cloning method: Unknown
  Sequencing primers: 5′ M13-F20; 3′ M13-Rev
Terms and licenses: Academic/Nonprofit Terms; Industry Terms: Not Available to Industry
Depositor comments: source: cDNA
How to cite: pBS-SK(-) Dmel Or22a was a gift from Richard Axel & Leslie Vosshall (Addgene plasmid # 59641 ; http://n2t.net/addgene:59641 ; RRID:Addgene_59641)
